>Addgene plasmid #202335 | 95.b_pSTC0-zeo | addgene full sequence | sequence record 405928 | Addgene NGS Result
GTATCTCAGTTCGGTGTAGGTCGTTCGCTCCAAGCTGGGCTGTGTGCACGAACCCCCCGTTCAGCCCGAC
CGCTGCGCCTTATCCGGTAACTATCGTCTTGAGTCCAACCCGGTAAGACACGACTTATCGCCACTGGCAG
CAGCCACTGGTAACAGGATTAGCAGAGCGAGGTATGTAGGCGGTGCTACAGAGTTCTTGAAGTGGTGGCC
TAACTACGGCTACACTAGAAGAACAGTATTTGGTATCTGCGCTCTGCTGAAGCCAGTTACCTTCGGAAAA
AGAGTTGGTAGCTCTTGATCCGGCAAACAAACCACCGCTGGTAGCGGTGGTTTTTTTGTTTGCAAGCAGC
AGATTACGCGCAGAAAAAAAGGATCTCAAGAAGATCCTTTGATCTTTTCTACGGGGTCTGACGCTCAGTG
GAACGAAAACTCACGTTAAGGGATTTTGGTCATGAGATTATCAAAAAGGATCTTCACCTAGATCCTTTTA
AATTAAAAATGAAGTTTTAAATCAATCTAAAGTATATATGAGTAAACTTGGTCTGACAGCTCGAGTCCCG
TCAAGTCAGCGTAATGCTCTGCCAGTGTTACAACCAATTAACCAATTCTGATCAGTCCTGCTCCTCGGCC
ACGAAGTGCACGCAGTTGCCGGCCGGGTCGCGCAGGGCGAACTCCCGCCCCCACGGCTGCTCGCCGATCT
CGGTCATGGCCGGCCCGGAGGCGTCCCGGAAGTTCGTGGACACGACCTCCGACCACTCGGCGTACAGCTC
GTCCAGGCCGCGCACCCACACCCAGGCCAGGGTGTTGTCCGGCACCACCTGGTCCTGGACCGCGCTGATG
AACAGGGTCACGTCGTCCCGGACCACACCGGCGAAGTCGTCCTCCACGAAGTCCCGGGAGAACCCGAGCC
GGTCGGTCCAGAACTCGACCGCTCCGGCGACGTCGCGCGCGGTGAGCACCGGAACGGCACTGGTCAACTT
GGCCATAACACCCCTTGTATTACTGTTTATGTAAGCAGACAGTTTTATTGTTCATGATGATATATTTTTA
TCTTGTGCAATGTAACATCAGAGATTTTGAGACACAACGTGGCTTTGTTGAATAAATCGAACTTTTGCTG
AGTTGAAGGATCAGCTCGAGTTACCAATGCTTAATCAGTGAGGCACCTATCTCAGCGATCTGTCTATTTC
GTTCATCCATAGTTGCCTGACTCCCCGTCAAGTAGATAACTACGATACGGGAGGGCTTACCATCTGGCCC
CAGTGCTGCAATGATACCGCGAGACCCACGCTCACCGGCTCCAGTTTTATCAGCAATAAACCAGCCAGCC
GGAAGGGCCGAGCGCAGAAGTGGTCCTGCAACTTTATCCGCCTCCATCCAGTCTATTAATTGTTGCCGGG
AAGCAGCAGTAAGAGTTTCGCCAGTTAATAGTTTGCGCAACGTCTTTGCCATTGCTGCAGGGGTCGTGGT
GTCACGCTCGTCGCCTGGTATGGCTTCATTCAGCTCCGGTTCCCAACGATCAAGGCGAGTTACATGATCC
CCCATCTTGTGCAAAAAAGCGGTTAGCTCCTTCGGTCCTCCGATCGTGCTCAGAAGTAAGTTGGCAGCAG
TGTTATCACTCATGGTTATGGCAGCACTGCATAATTCCCCTACTGTCATGCCATCCGTAAGATGCTTTTC
TGTGACTGGTGAGTACTCAACCAAGTCATTCTGGCGATAGTGTATGCGGCGGTCGAGTTGCTCTTGCCCG
GCGTCAACACGGGATAATACCGCACCACATAGCAGAACTTTAAAAGTGCTCATCATTGGAAAACGTTCAT
CGGGGCGATAACTCTCAAGGATCTTACCGCTCGCGAGATCCAGTTCAGCGTAACCCACTCGTGCACCCAA
CTGATCTTCAGCATCTTTTACTGCCACCAGCGTTTCTGGGTGAGCAAAAACAGGAAGGCAAAATGCCGCA
AAAAAGGGAATAAGGGCGACACGAAAATGTTGAATACTCATACTCTTCCTTTTTCAATATTATTGAAGCA
TTTATCAGGGTTATTGTCTCATGAGCGGATACATATTTGAATGTATTTAGAAAAATAAACAAATAGGGGT
TCCGCGCACATTTCCCCGAAAAGTGCCACCTGACGTCTAAGAAACCATTATTATCATGACATTAACCTAT
AAAAATAGGCGTATCACGAGGCAGAATTTCAGATAAAAAAAATCCTTAGCTTTCGCTAAGGATGATTTCT
GGAATTCGCGGCCGCTGCTAGCCGTAAAGGAGAAGAACTTTTCACTGGAGTTGTCCCAATTCTTGTTGAA
TTAGATGGTGATGTTAATGGGCACAAATTTTCTGTCAGTGGAGAGGGTGAAGGTGATGCAACATACGGAA
AACTTACCCTTAAATTTATTTGCACTACTGGAAAACTACCTGTTCCATGGCCAACACTTGTCACTACTTT
CGGTTATGGTGTTCAATGCTTTGCGAGATACCCAGATCATATGAAACAGCATGACTTTTTCAAGAGTGCC
ATGCCCGAAGGTTATGTACAGGAAAGAACTATATTTTTCAAAGATGACGGGAACTACAAGACACGTGCTG
AAGTCAAGTTTGAAGGTGATACCCTTGTTAATAGAATCGAGTTAAAAGGTATTGATTTTAAAGAAGATGG
AAACATTCTTGGACACAAATTGGAATACAACTATAACTCACACAATGTATACATCATGGCAGACAAACAA
AAGAATGGAATCAAAGTTAACTTCAAAATTAGACACAACATTGAAGATGGAAGCGTTCAACTAGCAGACC
ATTATCAACAAAATACTCCAATTGGCGATGGCCCTGTCCTTTTACCAGACAACCATTACCTGTCCACACA
ATCTGCCCTTTCGAAAGATCCCAACGAAAAGAGAGACCACATGGTCCTTCTTGAGTTTGTAACAGCTGCT
GGGATTACACATGGCATGGATGAACTATACAAATAATAATACTAGAGCCAGGCATCAAATAAAACGAAAG
GCTCAGTCGAAAGACTGGGCCTTTCGTTTTATCTGTTGTTTGTCGGTGAACGCTCTCTACTAGAGTCACA
CTGGCTCACCTTCGGGTGGGCCTTTCTGCGTTTATATACTAGTAGCGGCCGCTGCAGTCCGGCAAAAAAG
GGCAAGGTGTCACCACCCTGCCCTTTTTCTTTAAAACCGAAAAGATTACTTCGCGTTATGCAGGCTTCCT
CGCTCACTGACTCGCTGCGCTCGGTCGTTCGGCTGCGGCGAGCGGTATCAGCTCACTCAAAGGCGGTAAT
ACGGTTATCCACAGAATCAGGGGATAACGCAGGAAAGAACATGTGAGCAAAAGGCCAGCAAAAGGCCAGG
AACCGTAAAAAGGCCGCGTTGCTGGCGTTTTTCCACAGGCTCCGCCCCCCTGACGAGCATCACAAAAATC
GACGCTCAAGTCAGAGGTGGCGAAACCCGACAGGACTATAAAGATACCAGGCGTTTCCCCCTGGAAGCTC
CCTCGTGCGCTCTCCTGTTCCGACCCTGCCGCTTACCGGATACCTGTCCGCCTTTCTCCCTTCGGGAAGC
GTGGCGCTTTCTCATAGCTCACGCTGTAG
Features (pLannotate 1.2.2; 10 found; start..end, strand, type, name):
    612..986     -  CDS            BleoR: antibiotic-binding protein; Sh ble from Streptoalloteichus hindustanus; confers resistance to bleomycin, phleomycin, and Zeocin™
   1141..2001    -  CDS            AmpR: β-lactamase; bla; confers resistance to ampicillin, carbenicillin, and related antibiotics
   2002..2106    -  promoter       AmpR promoter: bla
   2196..2239    -  terminator     bacterial terminator: putative bacterial transcription terminator
   2263..2973    +  CDS            hfriFP: hfriFP is a fluorescent protein published in 2013, derived from Herbaspirillum frisingense.
   2996..3067    +  terminator     rrnB T1 terminator: transcription terminator T1 from the E. coli rrnB gene
   3083..3110    +  terminator     T7Te terminator: phage T7 early transcription terminator
   3117..3137    +  misc_feature   BioBrick suffix: universal suffix for all parts
   3138..3195    +  terminator     his operon terminator: This putative transcriptin terminator from the E. coli his operon has a 2-bp deletion introduced during synthesis. Its efficiency has not been determined.
   3390..379     -  rep_origin     ori (across the origin): high-copy-number ColE1/pMB1/pBR322/pUC origin of replication
