[The description below was written by a language model from this plasmid's Addgene catalogue record and pLannotate feature annotations shown in this document.]
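Description:
95.b_pSTC0-zeo is a small (about 3.6 kb) bacterial plasmid carrying a synthetic, computationally designed protein variant called "95.b". It is built on pSTC0-zeo, a derivative of the pSTC0 vector in which the original kanamycin resistance cassette has been replaced with a Zeocin resistance cassette. It replicates in E. coli from a high-copy ColE1/pMB1/pUC-type origin. Selection uses the Sh ble gene (BleoR), whose product binds bleomycin-family antibiotics, including Zeocin.

The automated annotation of the full sequence does not label any feature as "95.b". It does identify an 861-nt β-lactamase (AmpR/bla) open reading frame sitting directly downstream of the bla promoter. Zeocin is the only listed selection, and the vector was deliberately given a non-β-lactam marker. This suggests that the β-lactamase-like ORF is the designed insert itself, matched to AmpR by sequence similarity, rather than a second selectable marker, although the record does not say so explicitly. The associated work concerns evolution-informed design of proteins with several improved functional properties at once, so a likely use is expressing and testing this variant in bacteria.

The plasmid also contains a separate, oppositely oriented ORF annotated as hfriFP, a fluorescent protein derived from Herbaspirillum frisingense. This ORF is followed by a series of terminators (rrnB T1, T7Te and a his operon terminator) and a BioBrick suffix. A further putative terminator lies between it and the bla promoter, insulating the two transcription units. No promoter for the fluorescent protein or for BleoR is annotated, and the record does not state the role of the fluorescent reporter.
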