Addgene plasmid #202335: 95.b_pSTC0-zeo
Purpose: Design 95.b in modified pSTC0 vector in which kan resistance cassette is replaced with zeo resistance cassette
Depositing lab: Nicholas Gauthier. Depositing organization: Dana-Farber Cancer Institute. Publication: Simultaneous enhancement of multiple functional properties using evolution-informed protein design. Fram B, Su Y, Truebridge I, Riesselman AJ, Ingraham JB, Passera A, Napier E, Thadani NN, Lim S, Roberts K, Kaur G, Stiffler MA, Marks DS, Bahl CD, Khan AR, Sander C, Gauthier NP. Nat Commun. 2024 Jun 20;15(1):5141. doi: 10.1038/s41467-024-49119-x. PubMed 38902262.
Backbone
  Vector backbone: pSTC0-zeo
Growth in bacteria
  Bacterial resistance: Bleocin (Zeocin), 50 μg/mL
  Growth temperature: 37°C
  Growth strain: DH5alpha
  Copy number: Unknown
Gene/Insert
  Gene/Insert name: 95.b
  Species: Synthetic
Terms and licenses: Academic/Nonprofit Terms; Industry Terms: Not Available to Industry
Depositor comments: Please visit https://doi.org/10.1101/2023.05.09.539914 for bioRxiv preprint.
How to cite: 95.b_pSTC0-zeo was a gift from Nicholas Gauthier (Addgene plasmid # 202335 ; http://n2t.net/addgene:202335 ; RRID:Addgene_202335)
